>Addgene plasmid #166961 | FLAG-SFPQY527A | addgene full sequence | sequence record 328024 | Addgene NGS Result
ACCACCGCAGCAGCCACCGCCGCAGCAGCCGCCACCGCATCAGCCGCCGCCGCATCCACAGCCGCATCAG
CAGCAGCAGCCGCCGCCACCGCCGCAGGACTCTTCCAAGCCCGTCGTTGCTCAGGGACCCGGCCCCGCTC
CCGGAGTAGGCAGCGCACCACCAGCCTCCAGCTCGGCCCCGCCCGCCACTCCACCAACCTCGGGGGCCCC
GCCAGGGTCCGGGCCAGGCCCGACTCCGACCCCGCCGCCTGCAGTCACCTCGGCCCCTCCCGGGGCGCCG
CCACCCACCCCGCCAAGCAGCGGGGTCCCTACCACACCTCCTCAGGCCGGAGGCCCGCCGCCTCCGCCCG
CGGCAGTCCCGGGCCCGGGTCCAGGGCCTAAGCAGGGCCCAGGTCCGGGTGGTCCCAAAGGCGGCAAAAT
GCCTGGCGGGCCGAAGCCAGGTGGCGGCCCGGGCCTAAGTACGCCTGGCGGCCACCCCAAGCCGCCGCAT
CGAGGCGGCGGGGAGCCCCGCGGGGGCCGCCAGCACCACCCGCCCTACCACCAGCAGCATCACCAGGGGC
CCCCGCCCGGCGGGCCCGGCGGCCGCAGCGAGGAGAAGATCTCGGACTCGGAGGGGTTTAAAGCCAATTT
GTCTCTCTTGAGGAGGCCTGGAGAGAAAACTTACACACAGCGATGTCGGTTGTTTGTTGGGAATCTACCT
GCTGATATCACGGAGGATGAGTTCAAAAGACTATTTGCTAAATATGGAGAACCAGGAGAAGTTTTTATCA
ACAAAGGCAAAGGATTCGGATTTATTAAGCTTGAATCTAGAGCTTTGGCTGAAATTGCCAAAGCCGAACT
GGATGATACACCCATGAGAGGTAGACAGCTTCGAGTTCGCTTTGCCACACATGCTGCTGCCCTTTCTGTT
CGTAATCTTTCACCTTATGTTTCCAATGAACTGTTGGAAGAAGCCTTTAGCCAATTTGGTCCTATTGAAA
GGGCTGTTGTAATAGTGGATGATCGTGGAAGATCTACAGGGAAAGGCATTGTTGAATTTGCTTCTAAGCC
AGCAGCAAGAAAGGCATTTGAACGATGCAGTGAAGGTGTTTTCTTACTGACGACAACTCCTCGTCCAGTC
ATTGTGGAACCACTTGAACAACTAGATGATGAAGATGGTCTTCCTGAAAAACTTGCCCAGAAGAATCCAA
TGTATCAAAAGGAGAGAGAAACCCCTCCTCGTTTTGCCCAGCATGGCACGTTTGAGTACGAATATTCTCA
GCGATGGAAGTCTTTGGATGAAATGGAAAAACAGCAAAGGGAACAAGTTGAAAAAAACATGAAAGATGCA
AAAGACAAATTGGAAAGTGAAATGGAAGATGCCGCTCATGAACATCAGGCAAATCTTTTGCGCCAAGATC
TGATGAGACGACAGGAAGAATTAAGACGCATGGAAGAACTTCACAATCAAGAAATGCAGAAACGTAAAGA
AATGCAATTGAGGCAAGAGGAGGAACGACGTAGAAGAGAGGAAGAGATGATGATTCGTCAACGTGAGATG
GAAGAACAAATGAGGCGCCAAAGAGAGGAAAGTTACAGCCGAATGGGCTACATGGATCCACGGGAAAGAG
ACATGCGAATGGGTGGCGGAGGAGCAATGAACATGGGAGATCCCTATGGTTCAGGAGGCCAGAAATTTCC
ACCTCTAGGAGGTGGTGGTGGCATAGGTTATGAAGCTAATCCTGGCGTTCCACCAGCAACCATGAGTGGT
TCCATGATGGGAAGTGACATGCGTACTGAGCGCTTTGGGCAGGGAGGTGCGGGGCCTGTGGGTGGACAGG
GTCCTAGAGGAATGGGGCCTGGAACTCCAGCAGGATATGGTAGAGGGAGAGAAGAGTACGAAGGCCCAAA
CAAAAAACCCCGATTTTAGAATTCTGCAGATATCCAGCACAGTGGCGGCCGCTCGAGTCTAGAGGGCCCG
TTTAAACCCGCTGATCAGCCTCGACTGTGCCTTCTAGTTGCCAGCCATCTGTTGTTTGCCCCTCCCCCGT
GCCTTCCTTGACCCTGGAAGGTGCCACTCCCACTGTCCTTTCCTAATAAAATGAGGAAATTGCATCGCAT
TGTCTGAGTAGGTGTCATTCTATTCTGGGGGGTGGGGTGGGGCAGGACAGCAAGGGGGAGGATTGGGAAG
ACAATAGCAGGCATGCTGGGGATGCGGTGGGCTCTATGGCTTCTGAGGCGGAAAGAACCAGCTGGGGCTC
TAGGGGGTATCCCC
[124 nt withheld, positions 2255-2378]
C
[91 nt withheld, positions 2380-2470]
A
[49 nt withheld, positions 2472-2520]
CCTTTGACGTTGGAGTCCACGTTCTTT
[37 nt withheld, positions 2548-2584]
ACCCTATCTCGGTCTATTCTTTTGATTTATAAGGGATTTTGCCGATTTCGGCCTATTGGTTAAAAAATGA
GCTGATTTAACAAAAATTTAACGCGAATTAATTCTGTGGAATGTGTGTCAGTTAGGGTGTGGAAAGTCCC
CAGGCTCCCCAGCAGGCAGAAGTATGCAAAGCATGCATCTCAATTAGTCAGCAACCAGGTGTGGAAAGTC
CCCAGGCTCCCCAGCAGGCAGAAGTATGCAAAGCATGCATCTCAATTAGTCAGCAACCATAGTCCCGCCC
CTAACTCCGCCCATCCCGCCCCTAACTCCGCCCAGTTCCGCCCATTCTCCGCCCCATGGCTGACTAATTT
TTTTTATTTATGCAGAGGCCGAGGCCGCCTCTGCCTCTGAGCTATTCCAGAAGTAGTGAGGAGGCTTTTT
TGGAGGCCTAGGCTTTTGCAAAAAGCTCCCGGGAGCTTGTATATCCATTTTCGGATCTGATCAAGAGACA
GGATGAGGATCGTTTCGCATGATTGAACAAGATGGATTGCACGCAGGTTCTCCGGCCGCTTGGGTGGAGA
GGCTATTCGGCTATGACTGGGCACAACAGACAATCGGCTGCTCTGATGCCGCCGTGTTCCGGCTGTCAGC
GCAGGGGCGCCCGGTTCTTTTTGTCAAGACCGACCTGTCCGGTGCCCTGAATGAACTGCAGGACGAGGCA
GCGCGGCTATCGTGGCTGGCCACGACGGGCGTTCCTTGCGCAGCTGTGCTCGACGTTGTCACTGAAGCGG
GAAGGGACTGGCTGCTATTGGGCGAAGTGCCGGGGCAGGATCTCCTGTCATCTCACCTTGCTCCTGCCGA
GAAAGTATCCATCATGGCTGATGCAATGCGGCGGCTGCATACGCTTGATCCGGCTACCTGCCCATTCGAC
CACCAAGCGAAACATCGCATCGAGCGAGCACGTACTCGGATGGAAGCCGGTCTTGTCGATCAGGATGATC
TGGACGAAGAGCATCAGGGGCTCGCGCCAGCCGAACTGTTCGCCAGGCTCAAGGCGCGCATGCCCGACGG
CGAGGATCTCGTCGTGACCCATGGCGATGCCTGCTTGCCGAATATCATGGTGGAAAATGGCCGCTTTTCT
GGATTCATCGACTGTGGCCGGCTGGGTGTGGCGGACCGCTATCAGGACATAGCGTTGGCTACCCGTGATA
TTGCTGAAGAGCTTGGCGGCGAATGGGCTGACCGCTTCCTCGTGCTTTACGGTATCGCCGCTCCCGATTC
GCAGCGCATCGCCTTCTATCGCCTTCTTGACGAGTTCTTCTGAGCGGGACTCTGGGGTTCGAAATGACCG
ACCAAGCGACGCCCAACCTGCCATCACGAGATTTCGATTCCACCGCCGCCTTCTATGAAAGGTTGGGCTT
CGGAATCGTTTTCCGGGACGCCGGCTGGATGATCCTCCAGCGCGGGGATCTCATGCTGGAGTTCTTCGCC
CACCCCAACTTGTTTATTGCAGCTTATAATGGTTACAAATAAAGCAATAGCATCACAAATTTCACAAATA
AAGCATTTTTTTCACTGCATTCTAGTTGTGGTTTGTCCAAACTCATCAATGTATCTTATCATGTCTGTAT
ACCGTCGACCTCTAGCTAGAGCTTGGCGTAATCATGGTCATAGCTGTTTCCTGTGTGAAATTGTTATCCG
CTCACAATTCCACACAACATACGAGCCGGAAGCATAAAGTGTAAAGCCTGGGGTGCCTAATGAGTGAGCT
AACTCACATTAATTGCGTTGCGCTCACTGCCCGCTTTCCAGTCGGGAAACCTGTCGTGCCAGCTGCATTA
ATGAATCGGCCAACGCGCGGGGAGAGGCGGTTTGCGTATTGGGCGCTCTTCCGCTTCCTCGCTCACTGAC
TCGCTGCGCTCGGTCGTTCGGCTGCGGCGAGCGGTATCAGCTCACTCAAAGGCGGTAATACGGTTATCCA
CAGAATCAGGGGATAACGCAGGAAAGAACATGTGAGCAAAAGGCCAGCAAAAGGCCAGGAACCGTAAAAA
GGCCGCGTTGCTGGCGTTTTTCCATAGGCTCCGCCCCCCTGACGAGCATCACAAAAATCGACGCTCAAGT
CAGAGGTGGCGAAACCCGACAGGACTATAAAGATACCAGGCGTTTCCCCCTGGAAGCTCCCTCGTGCGCT
CTCCTGTTCCGACCCTGCCGCTTACCGGATACCTGTCCGCCTTTCTCCCTTCGGGAAGCGTGGCGCTTTC
TCATAGCTCACGCTGTAGGTATCTCAGTTCGGTGTAGGTCGTTCGCTCCAAGCTGGGCTGTGTGCACGAA
CCCCCCGTTCAGCCCGACCGCTGCGCCTTATCCGGTAACTATCGTCTTGAGTCCAACCCGGTAAGACACG
ACTTATCGCCACTGGCAGCAGCCACTGGTAACAGGATTAGCAGAGCGAGGTATGTAGGCGGTGCTACAGA
GTTCTTGAAGTGGTGGCCTAACTACGGCTACACTAGAAGAACAGTATTTGGTATCTGCGCTCTGCTGAAG
CCAGTTACCTTCGGAAAAAGAGTTGGTAGCTCTTGATCCGGCAAACAAACCACCGCTGGTAGCGGTGGTT
TTTTTGTTTGCAAGCAGCAGATTACGCGCAGAAAAAAAGGATCTCAAGAAGATCCTTTGATCTTTTCTAC
GGGGTCTGACGCTCAGTGGAACGAAAACTCACGTTAAGGGATTTTGGTCATGAGATTATCAAAAAGGATC
TTCACCTAGATCCTTTTAAATTAAAAATGAAGTTTTAAATCAATCTAAAGTATATATGAGTAAACTTGGT
CTGACAGTTACCAATGCTTAATCAGTGAGGCACCTATCTCAGCGATCTGTCTATTTCGTTCATCCATAGT
TGCCTGACTCCCCGTCGTGTAGATAACTACGATACGGGAGGGCTTACCATCTGGCCCCAGTGCTGCAATG
ATACCGCGAGACCCACGCTCACCGGCTCCAGATTTATCAGCAATAAACCAGCCAGCCGGAAGGGCCGAGC
GCAGAAGTGGTCCTGCAACTTTATCCGCCTCCATCCAGTCTATTAATTGTTGCCGGGAAGCTAGAGTAAG
TAGTTCGCCAGTTAATAGTTTGCGCAACGTTGTTGCCATTGCTACAGGCATCGTGGTGTCACGCTCGTCG
TTTGGTATGGCTTCATTCAGCTCCGGTTCCCAACGATCAAGGCGAGTTACATGATCCCCCATGTTGTGCA
AAAAAGCGGTTAGCTCCTTCGGTCCTCCGATCGTTGTCAGAAGTAAGTTGGCCGCAGTGTTATCACTCAT
GGTTATGGCAGCACTGCATAATTCTCTTACTGTCATGCCATCCGTAAGATGCTTTTCTGTGACTGGTGAG
TACTCAACCAAGTCATTCTGAGAATAGTGTATGCGGCGACCGAGTTGCTCTTGCCCGGCGTCAATACGGG
ATAATACCGCGCCACATAGCAGAACTTTAAAAGTGCTCATCATTGGAAAACGTTCTTCGGGGCGAAAACT
CTCAAGGATCTTACCGCTGTTGAGATCCAGTTCGATGTAACCCACTCGTGCACCCAACTGATCTTCAGCA
TCTTTTACTTTCACCAGCGTTTCTGGGTGAGCAAAAACAGGAAGGCAAAATGCCGCAAAAAAGGGAATAA
GGGCGACACGGAAATGTTGAATACTCATACTCTTCCTTTTTCAATATTATTGAAGCATTTATCAGGGTTA
TTGTCTCATGAGCGGATACATATTTGAATGTATTTAGAAAAATAAACAAATAGGGGTTCCGCGCACATTT
CCCCGAAAAGTGCCACCTGACGTCGACGGATCGGGAGATCTCCCGATCCCCTATGGTGCACTCTCAGTAC
AATCTGCTCTGATGCCGCATAGTTAAGCCAGTATCTGCTCCCTGCTTGTGTGTTGGAGGTCGCTGAGTAG
TGCGCGAGCAAAATTTAAGCTACAACAAGGCAAGGCTTGACCGACAATTGCATGAAGAATCTGCTTAGGG
TTAGGCGTTTTGCGCTGCTTCGCGATGTACGGGCCAGATATACGCGTTGACATTGATTATTGACTAGTTA
TTAATAGTAATCAATTACGGGGTCATTAGTTCATAGCCCATATATGGAGTTCCGCGTTACATAACTTACG
GTAAATGGCCCGCCTGGCTGACCGCCCAACGACCCCCGCCCATTGACGTCAATAATGACGTATGTTCCCA
TAGTAACGCCAATAGGGACTTTCCATTGACGTCAATGGGTGGAGTATTTACGGTAAACTGCCCACTTGGC
AGTACATCAAGTGTATCATATGCCAAGTACGCCCCCTATTGACGTCAATGACGGTAAATGGCCCGCCTGG
CATTATGCCCAGTACATGACCTTATGGGACTTTCCTACTTGGCAGTACATCTACGTATTAGTCATCGCTA
TTACCATGGTGATGCGGTTTTGGCAGTACATCAATGGGCGTGGATAGCGGTTTGACTCACGGGGATTTCC
AAGTCTCCACCCCATTGACGTCAATGGGAGTTTGTTTTGGCACCAAAATCAACGGGACTTTCCAAAATGT
CGTAACAACTCCGCCCCATTGACGCAAATGGGCGGTAGGCGTGTACGGTGGGAGGTCTATATAAGCAGAG
CTCTCTGGCTAACTAGAGAACCCACTGCTTACTGGCTTATCGAAATTAATACGACTCACTATAGGGAGAC
CCAAGCTGGCTAGCGTTTAAACTTAAGCTTGGTACCGAGCTCGGATCCCACCATGGACTACAAAGACGAT
GACGACAAGGGATCCGGAATGTCTCGGGATCGGTTCCGGAGTCGTGGCGGTGGCGGTGGTGGCTTCCACA
GGCGTGGAGGAGGCGGCGGCCGCGGCGGCCTCCACGACTTCCGTTCTCCGCCGCCCGGCATGGGCCTCAA
TCAGAATCGCGGCCCCATGGGTCCTGGCCCGGGCCAGAGCGGCCCTAAGCCTCCGATCCCGCCACCGCCT
CCACACCAACAGCAGCAACAGCC
Features (pLannotate 1.2.2; 21 found; start..end, strand, type, name):
   1985..2209    +  polyA_signal   bGH poly(A) signal: bovine growth hormone polyadenylation signal
   2213..2234    +  promoter       SV40 promoter (fragment): SV40 enhancer and early promoter
   2255..2683    +  rep_origin     f1 ori (sequence partly withheld): f1 bacteriophage origin of replication; arrow indicates direction of (+) strand synthesis
   2697..3026    +  promoter       SV40 promoter: SV40 enhancer and early promoter
   3093..3884    +  CDS            neo: KKA2_KLEPN - Also known as kan, nptII. Experimental evidence at protein level: Swiss-Prot protein existence level 1. Resistance to kanamycin, neomycin, paromomycin, ribostamycin, butirosin and gentamicin B. From Klebsiella pneumoniae.
   3908..4066    +  CDS            ble (fragment): BLE_KLEPN - Experimental evidence at protein level: Swiss-Prot protein existence level 1. Binding protein with a strong affinity to the bleomycin family of antibiotics. Binds to CL990; an antimitotic-antibiotic compound. From Klebsiella pneumoniae.
   4061..4182    +  polyA_signal   SV40 poly(A) signal: SV40 polyadenylation signal
   4255..4271    -  protein_bind   lac operator: The lac repressor binds to the lac operator to inhibit transcription in E. coli. This inhibition can be relieved by adding lactose or isopropyl-β-D-thiogalactopyranoside (IPTG). lac repressor encoded by lacI
   4279..4309    -  promoter       lac promoter: promoter for the E. coli lac operon
   4324..4345    -  protein_bind   CAP binding site: CAP binding activates transcription in the presence of cAMP. E. coli catabolite activator protein
   4358..4450    -  CDS            lacI (fragment): lac repressor; lacI; The lac repressor binds to the lac operator to inhibit transcription in E. coli. This inhibition can be relieved by adding lactose or isopropyl-β-D-thiogalactopyranoside (IPTG).
   4633..5221    -  rep_origin     ori: high-copy-number ColE1/pMB1/pBR322/pUC origin of replication
   5392..6252    -  CDS            AmpR: β-lactamase; bla; confers resistance to ampicillin, carbenicillin, and related antibiotics
   6253..6357    -  promoter       AmpR promoter: bla
   6416..6468    -  misc_feature   bom (fragment): basis of mobility region from pBR322
   6623..7002    +  enhancer       CMV enhancer: human cytomegalovirus immediate early enhancer
   7003..7206    +  promoter       CMV promoter: human cytomegalovirus (CMV) immediate early promoter
   7202..7235    +  LTR            5' LTR (truncated) (fragment): truncated 5' long terminal repeat (LTR) from HIV-1
   7251..7269    +  promoter       T7 promoter: promoter for bacteriophage T7 RNA polymerase
   7329..7349    +  CDS            3xFLAG (fragment): three tandem FLAG® epitope tags
   7363..1906    +  CDS            SFPQ (across the origin): SFPQ_HUMAN - Also known as PSF. Experimental evidence at protein level: Swiss-Prot protein existence level 1. DNA- and RNA binding protein, involved in several nuclear processes. Essential pre-mRNA splicing factor required early in spliceosome formation and for splicing catalytic step II, probably as a heteromer with NONO. Binds to pre-mRNA in spliceosome C complex, and specifically binds to intronic polypyrimidine tracts. Involved in regulation of signal-induced alternative splicing. During splicing of PTPRC/CD45, a phosphorylated form is sequestered by THRAP3 from the pre-mRNA in resting T-c
