[The description below was written by a language model from this plasmid's Addgene catalogue record and pLannotate feature annotations shown in this document.]
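Description:
FLAG-SFPQY527A is a mammalian expression plasmid built on the pcDNA3.1 backbone that produces human SFPQ (also known as PSF) carrying a Y527A substitution and an N-terminal FLAG epitope. In the 7,577-nt sequenced record, the human cytomegalovirus immediate-early enhancer and promoter drive the cassette. A T7 promoter follows, then a short FLAG-matching segment (annotated as a fragment of 3xFLAG, consistent with a single epitope) and the SFPQ coding sequence. This coding sequence spans the numbering origin of the circular map and is terminated by the bovine growth hormone polyadenylation signal. The catalogue lists the insert as 2,124 bp. The cloning sites used are not recorded. A brief match to a truncated HIV-1 LTR just after the CMV promoter is a small fragment annotation, and nothing else in the record suggests a lentiviral design.

For propagation in E. coli the plasmid carries a high-copy ColE1/pUC-type origin and the β-lactamase gene for ampicillin selection, along with an f1 origin. An SV40 early promoter drives the neomycin phosphotransferase gene with an SV40 poly(A) signal, which would permit G418 selection of stably transfected mammalian cells. Small lac promoter/operator, lacI, ble and bom fragments are backbone remnants.

SFPQ is a DNA- and RNA-binding protein with roles in pre-mRNA splicing. The associated publication concerns the binding and transport of SFPQ-RNA granules by KIF5A/KLC1 kinesin motors in axon survival. The construct is therefore probably used as a point-mutant counterpart to wild-type SFPQ, with the FLAG tag allowing detection or pull-down, but the record does not state the specific functional effect of Y527A.
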