Addgene plasmid #166961: FLAG-SFPQY527A
Purpose: Expresses FLAG-tagged SFPQ Y527A protein in pcDNA3.1
Depositing lab: Rosalind Segal. Depositing organization: Dana-Farber Cancer Institute. Publication: Binding and transport of SFPQ-RNA granules by KIF5A/KLC1 motors promotes axon survival. Fukuda Y, Pazyra-Murphy MF, Silagi ES, Tasdemir-Yilmaz OE, Li Y, Rose L, Yeoh ZC, Vangos NE, Geffken EA, Seo HS, Adelmant G, Bird GH, Walensky LD, Marto JA, Dhe-Paganon S, Segal RA. J Cell Biol. 2021 Jan 4;220(1). pii: 211577. doi: 10.1083/jcb.202005051. PubMed 33284322.
Backbone
  Vector backbone: pcDNA3.1
  Vector type: Mammalian Expression
Growth in bacteria
  Bacterial resistance: Ampicillin, 100 μg/mL
  Growth temperature: 37°C
  Growth strain: DH5alpha
  Copy number: High Copy
Gene/Insert
  Gene/Insert name: SFPQ-Y527A
  Species: H. sapiens (human)
  Insert size (bp): 2124
  Mutation: SFPQ-Y527A
  Entrez Gene: SFPQ (a.k.a. POMP100, PPP1R140, PSF)
  Promoter: CMV
  Tag / fusion protein: FLAG (N terminal on insert)
  Cloning method: Restriction Enzyme; 5′ cloning site Unknown (unknown if destroyed); 3′ cloning site Unknown (unknown if destroyed)
  Sequencing primers: 5′ CMV F; 3′ M13
Terms and licenses: Academic/Nonprofit Terms; Industry Terms: Not Available to Industry
How to cite: FLAG-SFPQY527A was a gift from Rosalind Segal (Addgene plasmid # 166961 ; http://n2t.net/addgene:166961 ; RRID:Addgene_166961)
